Addgene plasmid #51688: M4758 KanMX::URA3 Disruptor Converter
Purpose: Yeast marker swap plasmid for converting KanMX3 to URA3
Depositing lab: David Stillman. Depositing organization: University of Utah. Publication: New 'marker swap' plasmids for converting selectable markers on budding yeast gene disruptions and plasmids. Voth WP, Jiang YW, Stillman DJ. Yeast. 2003 Aug;20(11):985-93. 10.1002/yea.1018 PubMed 12898713.
Backbone
  Vector backbone: M4757 (kanMX::TRP1), Addgene plasmid #51687
  Vector type: Yeast Expression ; yeast marker swap
  Selectable markers: URA3
Growth in bacteria
  Bacterial resistance: Ampicillin, 100 μg/mL
  Growth temperature: 37°C
  Growth strain: DH5alpha
  Copy number: Unknown
Gene/Insert
  Gene/Insert name: URA3
  Species: S. cerevisiae (budding yeast)
  Entrez Gene: URA3 (a.k.a. YEL021W)
  Cloning method: Restriction Enzyme; 5′ cloning site BamHI (not destroyed); 3′ cloning site XhoI (destroyed during cloning)
  Sequencing primers: 5′ SP6; 3′ T7
Terms and licenses: Academic/Nonprofit Terms; Industry Terms: Not Available to Industry
Depositor comments: M4758 (kanMX::URA3) was made by digesting M4757 with BamHI and SalI and inserting a 1.2 kb BamHI–XhoI fragment with URA3 from plasmid M522.
How to cite: M4758 KanMX::URA3 Disruptor Converter was a gift from David Stillman (Addgene plasmid # 51688 ; http://n2t.net/addgene:51688 ; RRID:Addgene_51688)
