[The description below was written by a language model from this plasmid's Addgene catalogue record and pLannotate feature annotations shown in this document.]
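Description:
M4758 KanMX::URA3 Disruptor Converter is a small (about 4.3 kb) yeast "marker swap" plasmid designed to convert an existing KanMX-marked gene disruption or plasmid in Saccharomyces cerevisiae into a URA3-marked one. It was derived from the related kanMX::TRP1 converter M4757 by replacing a BamHI–SalI segment with a roughly 1.2 kb BamHI–XhoI URA3 fragment; the BamHI site is retained, while the XhoI/SalI junction is destroyed. In E. coli the plasmid is maintained through a high-copy ColE1/pUC-type origin and selected with ampicillin via the β-lactamase gene and its native promoter. No yeast replication origin or centromere is annotated, consistent with a construct meant to act by integration rather than episomal maintenance.

The functional cassette consists of the S. cerevisiae URA3 gene, with its own promoter and coding sequence for orotidine-5'-phosphate decarboxylase, placed between the Ashbya gossypii TEF promoter and TEF terminator. These TEF elements are the same regulatory sequences that flank the kanamycin/G418 resistance gene in KanMX cassettes, so here they serve mainly as homology arms: a fragment carrying them can recombine with a resident KanMX locus, replacing the drug marker with URA3. Transformants are selected by uracil prototrophy in a ura3 host, and URA3 can also be counterselected with 5-fluoroorotic acid. SP6 and T7 promoters flank the cassette and serve as sequencing primer sites. The short lacI, rop, bom and polylinker fragments annotated appear to be nonfunctional backbone remnants.
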