Features (pLannotate 1.2.2; 13 found; start..end, strand, type, name):
     80..423     +  promoter       TEF promoter: Ashbya gossypii TEF promoter
    462..677     +  promoter       URA3 promoter: S. cerevisiae URA3
    678..1481    +  CDS            URA3: orotidine-5'-phosphate decarboxylase, required for uracil biosynthesis; S. cerevisiae URA3; yeast auxotrophic marker, counterselectable with 5-fluoroorotic acid (5-FOA)
   1631..1647    +  misc_feature   MCS (fragment): pUC18/19 multiple cloning site
   1664..1861    +  terminator     TEF terminator: Ashbya gossypii TEF terminator
   1969..1987    -  promoter       T7 promoter: promoter for bacteriophage T7 RNA polymerase
   2009..2062    -  CDS            lacI (fragment): lac repressor; lacI; The lac repressor binds to the lac operator to inhibit transcription in E. coli. This inhibition can be relieved by adding lactose or isopropyl-β-D-thiogalactopyranoside (IPTG).
   2245..2833    -  rep_origin     ori: high-copy-number ColE1/pMB1/pBR322/pUC origin of replication
   3004..3864    -  CDS            AmpR: β-lactamase; bla; confers resistance to ampicillin, carbenicillin, and related antibiotics
   3865..3969    -  promoter       AmpR promoter: bla
   4064..4099    +  CDS            rop (fragment): Rop protein, which maintains plasmids at low copy number; rop
   4201..4252    +  misc_feature   bom (fragment): basis of mobility region from pBR322
   4315..2       +  promoter       SP6 promoter (across the origin): promoter for bacteriophage SP6 RNA polymerase
>Addgene plasmid #51688 | M4758 KanMX::URA3 Disruptor Converter | depositor full sequence | sequence record 79109 | M4758 KanMX::URA3 Disruptor Converter sequence 4331 bps
GAACGCGGCCGCCAGCTGAAGCTTAAGGCGCGCCAGATCTGTTTAGCTTGCCTCGTCCCCGCCGGGTCAC
CCGGCCAGCGACATGGAGGCCCAGAATACCCTCCTTGACAGTCTTGACGTGCGCAGCTCAGGGGCATGAT
GTGACTGTCGCCCGTACATTTAGCCCATACATCCCCATGTATAATCATTTGCATCCATACATTTTGATGG
CCGCACGGCGCGAAGCAAAAATTACGGCTCCTCGCTGCAGACCTGCGAGCAGGGAAACGCTCCCCTCACA
GACGCGTTGAATTGTCCCCACGCCGCGCCCCTGTAGAGAAATATAAAAGGTTAGGATTTGCCACTGAGGT
TCTTCTTTCATATACTTCCTTTTAAAATCTTGCTAGGATACAGTTCTCACATCACATCCGAACATAAACA
ACCATGGGTACCCGGGGATCCGTCGACCTGCAGCCAAGCTTTTCAATTCATCATTTTTTTTTTATTCTTT
TTTTTGATTTCGGTTTCCTTGAAATTTTTTTGATTCGGTAATCTCCGAACAGAAGGAAGAACGAAGGAAG
GAGCACAGACTTAGATTGGTATATATACGCATATGTAGTGTTGAAGAAACATGAAATTGCCCAGTATTCT
TAACCCAACTGCACAGAACAAAAACCTGCAGGAAACGAAGATAAATCATGTCGAAAGCTACATATAAGGA
ACGTGCTGCTACTCATCCTAGTCCTGTTGCTGCCAAGCTATTTAATATCATGCACGAAAAGCAAACAAAC
TTGTGTGCTTCATTGGATGTTCGTACCACCAAGGAATTACTGGAGTTAGTTGAAGCATTAGGTCCCAAAA
TTTGTTTACTAAAAACACATGTGGATATCTTGACTGATTTTTCCATGGAGGGCACAGTTAAGCCGCTAAA
GGCATTATCCGCCAAGTACAATTTTTTACTCTTCGAAGACAGAAAATTTGCTGACATTGGTAATACAGTC
AAATTGCAGTACTCTGCGGGTGTATACAGAATAGCAGAATGGGCAGACATTACGAATGCACACGGTGTGG
TGGGCCCAGGTATTGTTAGCGGTTTGAAGCAGGCGGCAGAAGAAGTAACAAAGGAACCTAGAGGCCTTTT
GATGTTAGCAGAATTGTCATGCAAGGGCTCCCTATCTACTGGAGAATATACTAAGGGTACTGTTGACATT
GCGAAGAGCGACAAAGATTTTGTTATCGGCTTTATTGCTCAAAGAGACATGGGTGGAAGAGATGAAGGTT
ACGATTGGTTGATTATGACACCCGGTGTGGGTTTAGATGACAAGGGAGACGCATTGGGTCAACAGTATAG
AACCGTGGATGATGTGGTCTCTACAGGATCTGACATTATTATTGTTGGAAGAGGACTATTTGCAAAGGGA
AGGGATGCTAAGGTAGAGGGTGAACGTTACAGAAAAGCAGGCTGGGAAGCATATTTGAGAAGATGCGGCC
AGCAAAACTAAAAAACTGTATTATAAGTAAATGCATGTATACTAAACTCACAAATTAGAGCTTCAATTTA
ATTATATCAGTTATTACCCGGGAATCTCGGTCGTAATGATTTTTATAATGACGAAAAAAAAAAAATTGGA
AAGAAAAAGCTTTCGCGAGCTCGACCTGCAGGCATGCCCTGCCCCTAATCAGTACTGACAATAAAAAGAT
TCTTGTTTTCAAGAACTTGTCATTTGTATAGTTTTTTTATATTGTAGTTGTTCTATTTTAATCAAATGTT
AGCGTGATTTATATTTTTTTTCGCCTCGACATCATCTGCCCAGATGCGAAGTTAAGTGCGCAGAAAGTAA
TATCATGCGTCAATCGTATGTGAATGCTGGTCGCTATACTGCTGTCGATTCGATACTAACGCCGCCATCC
AGTGTCGAAAACGAGCTCGAATTCATCGATGATATCAGATCCACTAGTGGCCTATGCGGCCGCGGATCTG
CCGGTCTCCCTATAGTGAGTCGTATTAATTTCGATAAGCCAGGTTAACCTGCATTAATGAATCGGCCAAC
GCGCGGGGAGAGGCGGTTTGCGTATTGGGCGCTCTTCCGCTTCCTCGCTCACTGACTCGCTGCGCTCGGT
CGTTCGGCTGCGGCGAGCGGTATCAGCTCACTCAAAGGCGGTAATACGGTTATCCACAGAATCAGGGGAT
AACGCAGGAAAGAACATGTGAGCAAAAGGCCAGCAAAAGGCCAGGAACCGTAAAAAGGCCGCGTTGCTGG
CGTTTTTCCATAGGCTCCGCCCCCCTGACGAGCATCACAAAAATCGACGCTCAAGTCAGAGGTGGCGAAA
CCCGACAGGACTATAAAGATACCAGGCGTTTCCCCCTGGAAGCTCCCTCGTGCGCTCTCCTGTTCCGACC
CTGCCGCTTACCGGATACCTGTCCGCCTTTCTCCCTTCGGGAAGCGTGGCGCTTTCTCAATGCTCACGCT
GTAGGTATCTCAGTTCGGTGTAGGTCGTTCGCTCCAAGCTGGGCTGTGTGCACGAACCCCCCGTTCAGCC
CGACCGCTGCGCCTTATCCGGTAACTATCGTCTTGAGTCCAACCCGGTAAGACACGACTTATCGCCACTG
GCAGCAGCCACTGGTAACAGGATTAGCAGAGCGAGGTATGTAGGCGGTGCTACAGAGTTCTTGAAGTGGT
GGCCTAACTACGGCTACACTAGAAGGACAGTATTTGGTATCTGCGCTCTGCTGAAGCCAGTTACCTTCGG
AAAAAGAGTTGGTAGCTCTTGATCCGGCAAACAAACCACCGCTGGTAGCGGTGGTTTTTTTGTTTGCAAG
CAGCAGATTACGCGCAGAAAAAAAGGATCTCAAGAAGATCCTTTGATCTTTTCTACGGGGTCTGACGCTC
AGTGGAACGAAAACTCACGTTAAGGGATTTTGGTCATGAGATTATCAAAAAGGATCTTCACCTAGATCCT
TTTAAATTAAAAATGAAGTTTTAAATCAATCTAAAGTATATATGAGTAAACTTGGTCTGACAGTTACCAA
TGCTTAATCAGTGAGGCACCTATCTCAGCGATCTGTCTATTTCGTTCATCCATAGTTGCCTGACTCCCCG
TCGTGTAGATAACTACGATACGGGAGGGCTTACCATCTGGCCCCAGTGCTGCAATGATACCGCGAGACCC
ACGCTCACCGGCTCCAGATTTATCAGCAATAAACCAGCCAGCCGGAAGGGCCGAGCGCAGAAGTGGTCCT
GCAACTTTATCCGCCTCCATCCAGTCTATTAATTGTTGCCGGGAAGCTAGAGTAAGTAGTTCGCCAGTTA
ATAGTTTGCGCAACGTTGTTGCCATTGCTACAGGCATCGTGGTGTCACGCTCGTCGTTTGGTATGGCTTC
ATTCAGCTCCGGTTCCCAACGATCAAGGCGAGTTACATGATCCCCCATGTTGTGCAAAAAAGCGGTTAGC
TCCTTCGGTCCTCCGATCGTTGTCAGAAGTAAGTTGGCCGCAGTGTTATCACTCATGGTTATGGCAGCAC
TGCATAATTCTCTTACTGTCATGCCATCCGTAAGATGCTTTTCTGTGACTGGTGAGTACTCAACCAAGTC
ATTCTGAGAATAGTGTATGCGGCGACCGAGTTGCTCTTGCCCGGCGTCAATACGGGATAATACCGCGCCA
CATAGCAGAACTTTAAAAGTGCTCATCATTGGAAAACGTTCTTCGGGGCGAAAACTCTCAAGGATCTTAC
CGCTGTTGAGATCCAGTTCGATGTAACCCACTCGTGCACCCAACTGATCTTCAGCATCTTTTACTTTCAC
CAGCGTTTCTGGGTGAGCAAAAACAGGAAGGCAAAATGCCGCAAAAAAGGGAATAAGGGCGACACGGAAA
TGTTGAATACTCATACTCTTCCTTTTTCAATATTATTGAAGCATTTATCAGGGTTATTGTCTCATGAGCG
GATACATATTTGAATGTATTTAGAAAAATAAACAAATAGGGGTTCCGCGCACATTTCCCCGAAAAGTGCC
ACCTGACGTCTAAGAAACCATTATTATCATGACATTAACCTATAAAAATAGGCGTATCACGAGGCCCTTT
CGTCTCGCGCGTTTCGGTGATGACGGTGAAAACCTCTGACACATGCAGCTCCCGGAGACGGTCACAGCTT
GTCTGTAAGCGGATGCCGGGAGCAGACAAGCCCGTCAGGGCGCGTCAGCGGGTGTTGGCGGGTGTCGGGG
CTGGCTTAACTATGCGGCATCAGAGCAGATTGTACTGAGAGTGCACCATATGGACATATTGTCGTTAGAA
CGCGGCTACAATTAATACATAACCTTATGTATCATACACATACGATTTAGGTGACACTATA
