>Addgene plasmid #51688 | M4758 KanMX::URA3 Disruptor Converter | addgene partial sequence | sequence record 81344 | SP6 5'-ATTTAGGTGACACTATAG-3'
ATCTGTTTAGCTTGCCTCGTCCCCGCCGGGTCACCCGGCCAGCGACATGGAGGCCCAGAATACCCTCCTT
GACAGTCTTGACGTGCGCAGCTCAGGGGCATGATGTGACTGTCGCCCGTACATTTAGCCCATACATCCCC
ATGTATAATCATTTGCATCCATACATTTTGATGGCCGCACGGCGCGAAGCAAAAATTACGGCTCCTCGCT
GCAGACCTGCGAGCAGGGAAACGCTCCCCTCACAGACGCGTTGAATTGTCCCCACGCCGCGCCCCTGTAG
AGAAATATAAAAGGTTAGGATTTGCCACTGAGGTTCTTCTTTCATATACTTCCTTTTAAAATCTTGCTAG
GATACAGTTCTCACATCACATCCGAACATAAACAACCATGGGTACCCGGGGATCCGTCGACCTGCAGCCA
AGCTTTTCAATTCATCATTTTTTTTTTATTCTTTTTTTTGATTTCGGTTTCCTTGAAATTTTTTTGATTC
GGTAATCTCCGAACAGAAGGAAGAACGAAGGAAGGAGCACAGACTTAGATTGGTATATATACGCATATGT
AGTGTTGAAGAAACATGAAATTGCCCAGTATTCTTAACCCAACTGCACAGAACAAAAACCTGCAGGAAAC
GAAGATAAATCATGTCGAAAGCTACATATAAGGAACGTGCTGCTACTCATCCTAGTCCTGTTGCTGCCAA
GCTATTTAATATCATGCACGAAAAGCAAACAAACTTGTGTGCTTCATTGGATGTTCGTACCACCAAGGAA
TTACTGGAGTTAGTTGAAGCATTAGGTCCCAAAATTTGTTTACTAAAAACACATGTGGATATCTTGACTG
ATTTTTCCATGGAGGGCACAGTTAAGCCGCTAAAGGCATTATCCGCCAAGTACAATTTTTTACTCTTCGA
AGACAGAAAATTTGCTGACATTGGTAATACAGTCAAATTGCAGTACTCTGCGGGTGTATACAGAATAGCA
GAATGGGCAGACATTACGAATGCACACGG
