>Addgene plasmid #51688 | M4758 KanMX::URA3 Disruptor Converter | addgene partial sequence | sequence record 81459 | T7 5'-TAATACGACTCACTATAGGG-3'
ATCTGATATCATCGATGAATTCGAGCTCGTTTTCGACACTGGATGGCGGCGTTAGTATCGAATCGACAGC
AGTATAGCGACCAGCATTCACATACGATTGACGCATGATATTACTTTCTGCGCACTTAACTTCGCATCTG
GGCAGATGATGTCGAGGCGAAAAAAAATATAAATCACGCTAACATTTGATTAAAATAGAACAACTACAAT
ATAAAAAAACTATACAAATGACAAGTTCTTGAAAACAAGAATCTTTTTATTGTCAGTACTGATTAGGGGC
AGGGCATGCCTGCAGGTCGAGCTCGCGAAAGCTTTTTCTTTCCAATTTTTTTTTTTTCGTCATTATAAAA
ATCATTACGACCGAGATTCCCGGGTAATAACTGATATAATTAAATTGAAGCTCTAATTTGTGAGTTTAGT
ATACATGCATTTACTTATAATACAGTTTTTTAGTTTTGCTGGCCGCATCTTCTCAAATATGCTTCCCAGC
CTGCTTTTCTGTAACGTTCACCCTCTACCTTAGCATCCCTTCCCTTTGCAAATAGTCCTCTTCCAACAAT
AATAATGTCAGATCCTGTAGAGACCACATCATCCACGGTTCTATACTGTTGACCCAATGCGTCTCCCTTG
TCATCTAAACCCACACCGGGTGTCATAATCAACCAATCGTAACCTTCATCTCTTCCACCCATGTCTCTTT
GAGCAATAAAGCCGATAACAAAATCTTTGTCGCTCTTCGCAATGTCAACAGTACCCTTAGTATATTCTCC
AGTAGATAGGGAGCCCTTGCATGACAATTCTGCTAACATCAAAAGGCCTCTAGGTTCCTTTGTTACTTCT
TCTGCCGCCTGCTTCAAACCGCTAACAATACCTGGGCCCACCACACCGTGTGCATTCGTAATGTCTGCCC
ATTCTGCTATTCTGTATACACCCGCAGAGTACTGCAATTTGACTGTATTACCAATGTCAGCA
